Addgene plasmid #119621: pC0.017
Purpose: Level 0 Part. CDS
Depositing lab: Alistair McCormick. Publication: CyanoGate: A Modular Cloning Suite for Engineering Cyanobacteria Based on the Plant MoClo Syntax. Vasudevan R, Gale GAR, Schiavon AA, Puzorjov A, Malin J, Gillespie MD, Vavitsas K, Zulkower V, Wang B, Howe CJ, Lea-Smith DJ, McCormick AJ. Plant Physiol. 2019 May;180(1):39-55. doi: 10.1104/pp.18.01401. Epub 2019 Feb 28. PubMed 30819783.
Backbone
  Vector backbone: pICH41308
  Backbone size w/o insert (bp): 2247
  Vector type: Synthetic Biology
Growth in bacteria
  Bacterial resistance: Spectinomycin, 50 μg/mL
  Growth temperature: 37°C
  Growth strain: DH5alpha
  Copy number: High Copy
Gene/Insert
  Gene/Insert name: dCas9
  Insert size (bp): 4107
  Mutation: bp 331 C to A , 1237 A to C, 1284 C to T, 2121 C to T
  Cloning method: Restriction Enzyme; 5′ cloning site BpiI (destroyed during cloning); 3′ cloning site BpiI (destroyed during cloning)
  Sequencing primers: 5′ ttgagtgagctgataccgct; 3′ GTCTCATGAGCGGATACATATTTGAATG
Terms and licenses: Academic/Nonprofit Terms; Industry Terms: Not Available to Industry
Depositor comments: Catalytically deactivated Cas9 (dCas9) (CDS). www.addgene.org/44249 Please visit https://www.biorxiv.org/content/10.1101/426700v1 for bioRxiv preprint.
How to cite: pC0.017 was a gift from Alistair McCormick (Addgene plasmid # 119621 ; http://n2t.net/addgene:119621 ; RRID:Addgene_119621)
