[The description below was written by a language model from this plasmid's Addgene catalogue record and pLannotate feature annotations shown in this document.]
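Description:
pC0.017 is a Level 0 coding-sequence (CDS) part from the CyanoGate modular cloning suite, which extends the plant MoClo Golden Gate syntax to the engineering of cyanobacteria. It is built on the pICH41308 Level 0 acceptor backbone (about 2.2 kb) and is maintained in E. coli as a high-copy plasmid through a ColE1/pUC-type origin. Selection is with spectinomycin, conferred by an aadA aminoglycoside adenylyltransferase gene, with an AmpR (bla) promoter annotated upstream of it. The short integrase, gentamicin acetyltransferase and lacI fragments annotated nearby are most likely remnants of the resistance cassette and backbone rather than functional genes.

The payload is a roughly 4.1 kb open reading frame encoding dCas9, the catalytically inactive form of Streptococcus pyogenes Cas9. It carries the D10A (RuvC domain) and H840A (HNH domain) substitutions, so it still binds DNA under guide RNA direction but does not cut it. The insert was cloned through BpiI sites that were destroyed in the process. The record lists four single-base changes within the sequence; it does not give their purpose, although changes of this kind are commonly made to remove internal Type IIS recognition sites so that a part is compatible with Golden Gate assembly.

As a Level 0 CDS part, the plasmid carries no annotated promoter or terminator for dCas9 and is not an expression construct in itself. It is meant to be combined with promoter and terminator parts in higher-level MoClo assemblies. The resulting transcription units would suit applications such as CRISPR interference–based gene repression in cyanobacteria, though the record does not name a specific application.
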