Features (pLannotate 1.2.2; 7 found; start..end, strand, type, name):
    110..214     +  promoter       AmpR promoter: bla
    205..285     -  CDS            int (fragment): INT2_ECOLX - Protein inferred from homology: Swiss-Prot protein existence level 3. Putative integrase believed to be involved in the insertion of antibiotic resistance genes into plasmids and transposons. From Escherichia coli.
    373..429     +  CDS            GmR (fragment): gentamycin acetyltransferase; aacC1; confers resistance to gentamycin
    436..1224    +  CDS            aadA: S3AD_ECOLX - Experimental evidence at protein level: Swiss-Prot protein existence level 1. Mediates bacterial resistance to the antibiotics streptomycin and spectinomycin. From Escherichia coli.
   1398..1986    +  rep_origin     ori: high-copy-number ColE1/pMB1/pBR322/pUC origin of replication
   2169..2218    +  CDS            lacI (fragment): lac repressor; lacI; The lac repressor binds to the lac operator to inhibit transcription in E. coli. This inhibition can be relieved by adding lactose or isopropyl-β-D-thiogalactopyranoside (IPTG).
   2235..6339    +  CDS            dCas9 (fragment): catalytically dead mutant of the Cas9 endonuclease from the Streptococcus pyogenes Type II CRISPR/Cas system RNA-guided DNA-binding protein that lacks endonuclease activity due to the D10A mutation in the RuvC catalytic domain and the H840A mutation in the HNH catalytic domain
>Addgene plasmid #119621 | pC0.017 | addgene full sequence | sequence record 236334 | Addgene NGS Result
GTGGCTCTTCAGTGGACGAAAGGGCCTCGTGATACGCCTATTTTTATAGGTTAATGTCATGATAATAATG
GTTTCTTAGACGTCAGGTGGCACTTTTCGGGGAAATGTGCGCGGAACCCCTATTTGTTTATTTTTCTAAA
TACATTCAAATATGTATCCGCTCATGAGACAATAACCCTGATAAATGCTTCAATAATATTGAAAAAGGAA
GAGTATGCGCTCACGCAACTGGTCCAGAACCTTGACCGAACGCAGCGGTGGTAACGGCGCAGTGGCGGTT
TTCATGGCTTGTTATGACTGTTTTTTTTTGGGGTACAGTCTATGCCTCGGGCATCCAAGCAGCAAGCGCG
TTACGCCGTGGGTCGATGTTTGATGTTATGGAGCAGCAACGATGTTACGCAGCAGGGCAGTCGCCCTAAA
ACAAAGTTAAACATCATGAGGGAAGCGGTGATCGCCGAAGTATCGACTCAACTATCAGAGGTAGTTGGCG
TCATCGAGCGCCATCTCGAACCGACGTTGCTGGCCGTACATTTGTACGGCTCCGCAGTGGATGGCGGCCT
GAAGCCACACAGCGATATTGATTTGCTGGTTACGGTGACCGTAAGGCTTGATGAAACAACGCGGCGAGCT
TTGATCAACGACCTTTTGGAAACTTCGGCTTCCCCTGGAGAGAGCGAGATTCTCCGCGCTGTAGAAGTCA
CCATTGTTGTGCACGACGACATCATTCCGTGGCGTTATCCAGCTAAGCGCGAACTGCAATTTGGAGAATG
GCAGCGCAATGACATTCTTGCAGGTATCTTCGAGCCAGCCACGATCGACATTGATCTGGCTATCTTGCTG
ACAAAAGCAAGAGAACATAGCGTTGCCTTGGTAGGTCCAGCGGCGGAGGAACTCTTTGATCCGGTTCCTG
AACAGGATCTATTTGAGGCGCTAAATGAAACCTTAACGCTATGGAACTCGCCGCCCGACTGGGCTGGCGA
TGAGCGAAATGTAGTGCTTACGTTGTCCCGCATTTGGTACAGCGCAGTAACCGGCAAAATCGCGCCGAAG
GATGTCGCTGCCGACTGGGCAATGGAGCGCCTGCCGGCCCAGTATCAGCCCGTCATACTTGAAGCTAGAC
AGGCTTATCTTGGACAAGAAGAAGATCGCTTGGCCTCGCGCGCAGATCAGTTGGAAGAATTTGTCCATTA
CGTAAAAGGCGAGATCACCAAGGTAGTCGGCAAATAACTGTCAGACCAAGTTTACTCATATATACTTTAG
ATTGATTTAAAACTTCATTTTTAATTTAAAAGGATCTAGGTGAAGATCCTTTTTGATAATCTCATGACCA
AAATCCCTTAACGTGAGTTTTCGTTCCACTGAGCGTCAGACCCCGTAGAAAAGATCAAAGGATCTTCTTG
AGATCCTTTTTTTCTGCGCGTAATCTGCTGCTTGCAAACAAAAAAACCACCGCTACCAGCGGTGGTTTGT
TTGCCGGATCAAGAGCTACCAACTCTTTTTCCGAAGGTAACTGGCTTCAGCAGAGCGCAGATACCAAATA
CTGTTCTTCTAGTGTAGCCGTAGTTAGGCCACCACTTCAAGAACTCTGTAGCACCGCCTACATACCTCGC
TCTGCTAATCCTGTTACCAGTGGCTGCTGCCAGTGGCGATAAGTCGTGTCTTACCGGGTTGGACTCAAGA
CGATAGTTACCGGATAAGGCGCAGCGGTCGGGCTGAACGGGGGGTTCGTGCACACAGCCCAGCTTGGAGC
GAACGACCTACACCGAACTGAGATACCTACAGCGTGAGCTATGAGAAAGCGCCACGCTTCCCGAAGGGAG
AAAGGCGGACAGGTATCCGGTAAGCGGCAGGGTCGGAACAGGAGAGCGCACGAGGGAGCTTCCAGGGGGA
AACGCCTGGTATCTTTATAGTCCTGTCGGGTTTCGCCACCTCTGACTTGAGCGTCGATTTTTGTGATGCT
CGTCAGGGGGGCGGAGCCTATGGAAAAACGCCAGCAACGCGGCCTTTTTACGGTTCCTGGCCTTTTGCTG
GCCTTTTGCTCACATGTTCTTTCCTGCGTTATCCCCTGATTCTGTGGATAACCGTATTACCGCCTTTGAG
TGAGCTGATACCGCTCGCCGCAGCCGAACGACCGAGCGCAGCGAGTCAGTGAGCGAGGAAGCGGAAGAGC
GCCCAATACGCAAACCGCCTCTCCCCGCGCGTTGGCCGATTCATTAATCACTCTGTGGTCTCAAATGGAT
AAGAAATACTCAATAGGCTTAGCTATCGGCACAAATAGCGTCGGATGGGCGGTGATCACTGATGAATATA
AGGTTCCGTCTAAAAAGTTCAAGGTTCTGGGAAATACAGACCGCCACAGTATCAAAAAAAATCTTATAGG
GGCTCTTTTATTTGACAGTGGAGAGACAGCGGAAGCGACTCGTCTCAAACGGACAGCTCGTAGAAGGTAT
ACACGTCGGAAGAATCGTATTTGTTATCTACAGGAGATTTTTTCAAATGAGATGGCGAAAGTAGATGATA
GTTTCTTTCATCGACTTGAAGAGTCTTTTTTGGTGGAAGAAGATAAGAAGCATGAACGTCATCCTATTTT
TGGAAATATAGTAGATGAAGTTGCTTATCATGAGAAATATCCAACTATCTATCATCTGCGAAAAAAATTG
GTAGATTCTACTGATAAAGCGGATTTGCGCTTAATCTATTTGGCCTTAGCGCATATGATTAAGTTTCGTG
GTCATTTTTTGATTGAGGGAGATTTAAATCCTGATAATAGTGATGTGGACAAACTATTTATCCAGTTGGT
ACAAACCTACAATCAATTATTTGAAGAAAACCCTATTAACGCAAGTGGAGTAGATGCTAAAGCGATTCTT
TCTGCACGATTGAGTAAATCAAGACGATTAGAAAATCTCATTGCTCAGCTCCCCGGTGAGAAGAAAAATG
GCTTATTTGGGAATCTCATTGCTTTGTCATTGGGTTTGACCCCTAATTTTAAATCAAATTTTGATTTGGC
AGAAGATGCTAAATTACAGCTTTCAAAAGATACTTACGATGATGATTTAGATAATTTATTGGCGCAAATT
GGAGATCAATATGCTGATTTGTTTTTGGCAGCTAAGAATTTATCAGATGCTATTTTACTTTCAGATATCC
TAAGAGTAAATACTGAAATAACTAAGGCTCCCCTATCAGCTTCAATGATTAAACGCTACGATGAACATCA
TCAAGACTTGACTCTTTTAAAAGCTTTAGTTCGACAACAACTTCCAGAAAAGTATAAAGAAATCTTTTTT
GATCAATCAAAAAACGGATATGCAGGTTATATTGATGGGGGAGCTAGCCAAGAAGAATTTTATAAATTTA
TCAAACCAATTTTAGAAAAAATGGATGGTACTGAGGAATTATTGGTGAAACTAAATCGTGAAGATTTGCT
GCGCAAGCAACGGACCTTTGACAACGGCTCTATTCCCCATCAAATTCACTTGGGTGAGCTGCATGCTATT
TTGAGACGACAAGAAGATTTTTATCCATTTTTAAAAGACAATCGTGAGAAGATTGAAAAAATCTTGACTT
TTCGAATTCCTTATTATGTTGGTCCATTGGCGCGTGGCAATAGTCGTTTTGCATGGATGACTCGGAAGTC
TGAAGAAACAATTACCCCATGGAATTTTGAAGAAGTTGTCGATAAAGGTGCTTCAGCTCAATCATTTATT
GAACGCATGACAAACTTTGATAAAAATCTTCCAAATGAAAAAGTACTACCAAAACATAGTTTGCTTTATG
AGTATTTTACGGTTTATAACGAATTGACAAAGGTCAAATATGTTACTGAAGGAATGCGAAAACCAGCATT
TCTTTCAGGTGAACAGAAGAAAGCCATTGTTGATTTACTCTTCAAAACAAATCGAAAAGTAACCGTTAAG
CAATTAAAAGAAGATTATTTCAAAAAAATAGAATGTTTTGATAGTGTTGAAATTTCAGGAGTTGAAGATA
GATTTAATGCTTCATTAGGTACCTACCATGATTTGCTAAAAATTATTAAAGATAAAGATTTTTTGGATAA
TGAAGAAAATGAAGATATCTTAGAGGATATTGTTTTAACATTGACCTTATTTGAAGATAGGGAGATGATT
GAGGAAAGACTTAAAACATATGCTCACCTCTTTGATGATAAGGTGATGAAACAGCTTAAACGTCGCCGTT
ATACTGGTTGGGGACGTTTGTCTCGAAAATTGATTAATGGTATTAGGGATAAGCAATCTGGCAAAACAAT
ATTAGATTTTTTGAAATCAGATGGTTTTGCCAATCGCAATTTTATGCAGCTGATCCATGATGATAGTTTG
ACATTTAAAGAAGATATTCAAAAAGCACAAGTGTCTGGACAAGGCGATAGTTTACATGAACATATTGCAA
ATTTAGCTGGTAGCCCTGCTATTAAAAAAGGTATTTTACAGACTGTAAAAGTTGTTGATGAATTGGTCAA
AGTAATGGGGCGGCATAAGCCAGAAAATATCGTTATTGAAATGGCACGTGAAAATCAGACAACTCAAAAG
GGCCAGAAAAATTCGCGAGAGCGTATGAAACGAATCGAAGAAGGTATCAAAGAATTAGGAAGTCAGATTC
TTAAAGAGCATCCTGTTGAAAATACTCAATTGCAAAATGAAAAGCTCTATCTCTATTATCTCCAAAATGG
AAGAGACATGTATGTGGACCAAGAATTAGATATTAATCGTTTAAGTGATTATGATGTCGATGCCATTGTT
CCACAAAGTTTCCTTAAAGACGATTCAATAGACAATAAGGTCTTAACGCGTTCTGATAAAAATCGTGGTA
AATCGGATAACGTTCCAAGTGAAGAAGTAGTCAAAAAGATGAAAAACTATTGGAGACAACTTCTAAACGC
CAAGTTAATCACTCAACGTAAGTTTGATAATTTAACGAAAGCTGAACGTGGAGGTTTGAGTGAACTTGAT
AAAGCTGGTTTTATCAAACGCCAATTGGTTGAAACTCGCCAAATCACTAAGCATGTGGCACAAATTTTGG
ATAGTCGCATGAATACTAAATACGATGAAAATGATAAACTTATTCGAGAGGTTAAAGTGATTACCTTAAA
ATCTAAATTAGTTTCTGACTTCCGAAAAGATTTCCAATTCTATAAAGTACGTGAGATTAACAATTACCAT
CATGCCCATGATGCGTATCTAAATGCCGTCGTTGGAACTGCTTTGATTAAGAAATATCCAAAACTTGAAT
CGGAGTTTGTCTATGGTGATTATAAAGTTTATGATGTTCGTAAAATGATTGCTAAGTCTGAGCAAGAAAT
AGGCAAAGCAACCGCAAAATATTTCTTTTACTCTAATATCATGAACTTCTTCAAAACAGAAATTACACTT
GCAAATGGAGAGATTCGCAAACGCCCTCTAATCGAAACTAATGGGGAAACTGGAGAAATTGTCTGGGATA
AAGGGCGAGATTTTGCCACAGTGCGCAAAGTATTGTCCATGCCCCAAGTCAATATTGTCAAGAAAACAGA
AGTACAGACAGGCGGATTCTCCAAGGAGTCAATTTTACCAAAAAGAAATTCGGACAAGCTTATTGCTCGT
AAAAAAGACTGGGATCCAAAAAAATATGGTGGTTTTGATAGTCCAACGGTAGCTTATTCAGTCCTAGTGG
TTGCTAAGGTGGAAAAAGGGAAATCGAAGAAGTTAAAATCCGTTAAAGAGTTACTAGGGATCACAATTAT
GGAAAGAAGTTCCTTTGAAAAAAATCCGATTGACTTTTTAGAAGCTAAAGGATATAAGGAAGTTAAAAAA
GACTTAATCATTAAACTACCTAAATATAGTCTTTTTGAGTTAGAAAACGGTCGTAAACGGATGCTGGCTA
GTGCCGGAGAATTACAAAAAGGAAATGAGCTGGCTCTGCCAAGCAAATATGTGAATTTTTTATATTTAGC
TAGTCATTATGAAAAGTTGAAGGGTAGTCCAGAAGATAACGAACAAAAACAATTGTTTGTGGAGCAGCAT
AAGCATTATTTAGATGAGATTATTGAGCAAATCAGTGAATTTTCTAAGCGTGTTATTTTAGCAGATGCCA
ATTTAGATAAAGTTCTTAGTGCATATAACAAACATAGAGACAAACCAATACGTGAACAAGCAGAAAATAT
TATTCATTTATTTACGTTGACGAATCTTGGAGCTCCCGCTGCTTTTAAATATTTTGATACAACAATTGAT
CGTAAACGATATACGTCTACAAAAGAAGTTTTAGATGCCACTCTTATCCATCAATCCATCACTGGTCTTT
ATGAAACACGCATTGATTTGAGTCAGCTAGGAGGTGACTAAGCTTTGAGACCACGAA
