>Addgene plasmid #119621 | pC0.017 | depositor partial sequence | sequence record 226136 | dCas9
ATGGATAAGAAATACTCAATAGGCTTAGCTATCGGCACAAATAGCGTCGGATGGGCGGTGATCACTGATG
AATATAAGGTTCCGTCTAAAAAGTTCAAGGTTCTGGGAAATACAGACCGCCACAGTATCAAAAAAAATCT
TATAGGGGCTCTTTTATTTGACAGTGGAGAGACAGCGGAAGCGACTCGTCTCAAACGGACAGCTCGTAGA
AGGTATACACGTCGGAAGAATCGTATTTGTTATCTACAGGAGATTTTTTCAAATGAGATGGCGAAAGTAG
ATGATAGTTTCTTTCATCGACTTGAAGAGTCTTTTTTGGTGGAAGAAGATAAGAAGCATGAACGTCATCC
TATTTTTGGAAATATAGTAGATGAAGTTGCTTATCATGAGAAATATCCAACTATCTATCATCTGCGAAAA
AAATTGGTAGATTCTACTGATAAAGCGGATTTGCGCTTAATCTATTTGGCCTTAGCGCATATGATTAAGT
TTCGTGGTCATTTTTTGATTGAGGGAGATTTAAATCCTGATAATAGTGATGTGGACAAACTATTTATCCA
GTTGGTACAAACCTACAATCAATTATTTGAAGAAAACCCTATTAACGCAAGTGGAGTAGATGCTAAAGCG
ATTCTTTCTGCACGATTGAGTAAATCAAGACGATTAGAAAATCTCATTGCTCAGCTCCCCGGTGAGAAGA
AAAATGGCTTATTTGGGAATCTCATTGCTTTGTCATTGGGTTTGACCCCTAATTTTAAATCAAATTTTGA
TTTGGCAGAAGATGCTAAATTACAGCTTTCAAAAGATACTTACGATGATGATTTAGATAATTTATTGGCG
CAAATTGGAGATCAATATGCTGATTTGTTTTTGGCAGCTAAGAATTTATCAGATGCTATTTTACTTTCAG
ATATCCTAAGAGTAAATACTGAAATAACTAAGGCTCCCCTATCAGCTTCAATGATTAAACGCTACGATGA
ACATCATCAAGACTTGACTCTTTTAAAAGCTTTAGTTCGACAACAACTTCCAGAAAAGTATAAAGAAATC
TTTTTTGATCAATCAAAAAACGGATATGCAGGTTATATTGATGGGGGAGCTAGCCAAGAAGAATTTTATA
AATTTATCAAACCAATTTTAGAAAAAATGGATGGTACTGAGGAATTATTGGTGAAACTAAATCGTGAAGA
TTTGCTGCGCAAGCAACGGACCTTTGACAACGGCTCTATTCCCCATCAAATTCACTTGGGTGAGCTGCAT
GCTATTTTGAGACGACAAGAAGATTTTTATCCATTTTTAAAAGACAATCGTGAGAAGATTGAAAAAATCT
TGACTTTTCGAATTCCTTATTATGTTGGTCCATTGGCGCGTGGCAATAGTCGTTTTGCATGGATGACTCG
GAAGTCTGAAGAAACAATTACCCCATGGAATTTTGAAGAAGTTGTCGATAAAGGTGCTTCAGCTCAATCA
TTTATTGAACGCATGACAAACTTTGATAAAAATCTTCCAAATGAAAAAGTACTACCAAAACATAGTTTGC
TTTATGAGTATTTTACGGTTTATAACGAATTGACAAAGGTCAAATATGTTACTGAAGGAATGCGAAAACC
AGCATTTCTTTCAGGTGAACAGAAGAAAGCCATTGTTGATTTACTCTTCAAAACAAATCGAAAAGTAACC
GTTAAGCAATTAAAAGAAGATTATTTCAAAAAAATAGAATGTTTTGATAGTGTTGAAATTTCAGGAGTTG
AAGATAGATTTAATGCTTCATTAGGTACCTACCATGATTTGCTAAAAATTATTAAAGATAAAGATTTTTT
GGATAATGAAGAAAATGAAGATATCTTAGAGGATATTGTTTTAACATTGACCTTATTTGAAGATAGGGAG
ATGATTGAGGAAAGACTTAAAACATATGCTCACCTCTTTGATGATAAGGTGATGAAACAGCTTAAACGTC
GCCGTTATACTGGTTGGGGACGTTTGTCTCGAAAATTGATTAATGGTATTAGGGATAAGCAATCTGGCAA
AACAATATTAGATTTTTTGAAATCAGATGGTTTTGCCAATCGCAATTTTATGCAGCTGATCCATGATGAT
AGTTTGACATTTAAAGAAGATATTCAAAAAGCACAAGTGTCTGGACAAGGCGATAGTTTACATGAACATA
TTGCAAATTTAGCTGGTAGCCCTGCTATTAAAAAAGGTATTTTACAGACTGTAAAAGTTGTTGATGAATT
GGTCAAAGTAATGGGGCGGCATAAGCCAGAAAATATCGTTATTGAAATGGCACGTGAAAATCAGACAACT
CAAAAGGGCCAGAAAAATTCGCGAGAGCGTATGAAACGAATCGAAGAAGGTATCAAAGAATTAGGAAGTC
AGATTCTTAAAGAGCATCCTGTTGAAAATACTCAATTGCAAAATGAAAAGCTCTATCTCTATTATCTCCA
AAATGGAAGAGACATGTATGTGGACCAAGAATTAGATATTAATCGTTTAAGTGATTATGATGTCGATGCC
ATTGTTCCACAAAGTTTCCTTAAAGACGATTCAATAGACAATAAGGTCTTAACGCGTTCTGATAAAAATC
GTGGTAAATCGGATAACGTTCCAAGTGAAGAAGTAGTCAAAAAGATGAAAAACTATTGGAGACAACTTCT
AAACGCCAAGTTAATCACTCAACGTAAGTTTGATAATTTAACGAAAGCTGAACGTGGAGGTTTGAGTGAA
CTTGATAAAGCTGGTTTTATCAAACGCCAATTGGTTGAAACTCGCCAAATCACTAAGCATGTGGCACAAA
TTTTGGATAGTCGCATGAATACTAAATACGATGAAAATGATAAACTTATTCGAGAGGTTAAAGTGATTAC
CTTAAAATCTAAATTAGTTTCTGACTTCCGAAAAGATTTCCAATTCTATAAAGTACGTGAGATTAACAAT
TACCATCATGCCCATGATGCGTATCTAAATGCCGTCGTTGGAACTGCTTTGATTAAGAAATATCCAAAAC
TTGAATCGGAGTTTGTCTATGGTGATTATAAAGTTTATGATGTTCGTAAAATGATTGCTAAGTCTGAGCA
AGAAATAGGCAAAGCAACCGCAAAATATTTCTTTTACTCTAATATCATGAACTTCTTCAAAACAGAAATT
ACACTTGCAAATGGAGAGATTCGCAAACGCCCTCTAATCGAAACTAATGGGGAAACTGGAGAAATTGTCT
GGGATAAAGGGCGAGATTTTGCCACAGTGCGCAAAGTATTGTCCATGCCCCAAGTCAATATTGTCAAGAA
AACAGAAGTACAGACAGGCGGATTCTCCAAGGAGTCAATTTTACCAAAAAGAAATTCGGACAAGCTTATT
GCTCGTAAAAAAGACTGGGATCCAAAAAAATATGGTGGTTTTGATAGTCCAACGGTAGCTTATTCAGTCC
TAGTGGTTGCTAAGGTGGAAAAAGGGAAATCGAAGAAGTTAAAATCCGTTAAAGAGTTACTAGGGATCAC
AATTATGGAAAGAAGTTCCTTTGAAAAAAATCCGATTGACTTTTTAGAAGCTAAAGGATATAAGGAAGTT
AAAAAAGACTTAATCATTAAACTACCTAAATATAGTCTTTTTGAGTTAGAAAACGGTCGTAAACGGATGC
TGGCTAGTGCCGGAGAATTACAAAAAGGAAATGAGCTGGCTCTGCCAAGCAAATATGTGAATTTTTTATA
TTTAGCTAGTCATTATGAAAAGTTGAAGGGTAGTCCAGAAGATAACGAACAAAAACAATTGTTTGTGGAG
CAGCATAAGCATTATTTAGATGAGATTATTGAGCAAATCAGTGAATTTTCTAAGCGTGTTATTTTAGCAG
ATGCCAATTTAGATAAAGTTCTTAGTGCATATAACAAACATAGAGACAAACCAATACGTGAACAAGCAGA
AAATATTATTCATTTATTTACGTTGACGAATCTTGGAGCTCCCGCTGCTTTTAAATATTTTGATACAACA
ATTGATCGTAAACGATATACGTCTACAAAAGAAGTTTTAGATGCCACTCTTATCCATCAATCCATCACTG
GTCTTTATGAAACACGCATTGATTTGAGTCAGCTAGGAGGTGACTAA
